>Addgene plasmid #231222 | CA-0057 CMVTO-SumIL2-rens-2GS-IL2Rb | addgene full sequence | sequence record 459407 | Addgene NGS Result
TCTCATAGCTCACGCTGTAGGTATCTCAGTTCGGTGTAGGTCGTTCGCTCCAAGCTGGGCTGTGTGCACG
AACCCCCCGTTCAGCCCGACCGCTGCGCCTTATCCGGTAACTATCGTCTTGAGTCCAACCCGGTAAGACA
CGACTTATCGCCACTGGCAGCAGCCACTGGTAACAGGATTAGCAGAGCGAGGTATGTAGGCGGTGCTACA
GAGTTCTTGAAGTGGTGGCCTAACTACGGCTACACTAGAAGAACAGTATTTGGTATCTGCGCTCTGCTGA
AGCCAGTTACCTTCGGAAAAAGAGTTGGTAGCTCTTGATCCGGCAAACAAACCACCGCTGGTAGCGGTGG
TTTTTTTGTTTGCAAGCAGCAGATTACGCGCAGAAAAAAAGGATCTCAAGAAGATCCTTTGATCTTTTCT
ACGGGGTCTGACGCTCAGTGGAACGAAAACTCACGTTAAGGGATTTTGGTCATGAGATTATCAAAAAGGA
TCTTCACCTAGATCCTTTTAAATTAAAAATGAAGTTTTAAATCAATCTAAAGTATATATGAGTAAACTTG
GTCTGACAGTTACCAATGCTTAATCAGTGAGGCACCTATCTCAGCGATCTGTCTATTTCGTTCATCCATA
GTTGCCTGACTCCCCGTCGTGTAGATAACTACGATACGGGAGGGCTTACCATCTGGCCCCAGTGCTGCAA
TGATACCGCGAGACCCACGCTCACCGGCTCCAGATTTATCAGCAATAAACCAGCCAGCCGGAAGGGCCGA
GCGCAGAAGTGGTCCTGCAACTTTATCCGCCTCCATCCAGTCTATTAATTGTTGCCGGGAAGCTAGAGTA
AGTAGTTCGCCAGTTAATAGTTTGCGCAACGTTGTTGCCATTGCTACAGGCATCGTGGTGTCACGCTCGT
CGTTTGGTATGGCTTCATTCAGCTCCGGTTCCCAACGATCAAGGCGAGTTACATGATCCCCCATGTTGTG
CAAAAAAGCGGTTAGCTCCTTCGGTCCTCCGATCGTTGTCAGAAGTAAGTTGGCCGCAGTGTTATCACTC
ATGGTTATGGCAGCACTGCATAATTCTCTTACTGTCATGCCATCCGTAAGATGCTTTTCTGTGACTGGTG
AGTACTCAACCAAGTCATTCTGAGAATAGTGTATGCGGCGACCGAGTTGCTCTTGCCCGGCGTCAATACG
GGATAATACCGCGCCACATAGCAGAACTTTAAAAGTGCTCATCATTGGAAAACGTTCTTCGGGGCGAAAA
CTCTCAAGGATCTTACCGCTGTTGAGATCCAGTTCGATGTAACCCACTCGTGCACCCAACTGATCTTCAG
CATCTTTTACTTTCACCAGCGTTTCTGGGTGAGCAAAAACAGGAAGGCAAAATGCCGCAAAAAAGGGAAT
AAGGGCGACACGGAAATGTTGAATACTCATACTCTTCCTTTTTCAATATTATTGAAGCATTTATCAGGGT
TATTGTCTCATGAGCGGATACATATTTGAATGTATTTAGAAAAATAAACAAATAGGGGTTCCGCGCACAT
TTCCCCGAAAAGTGCCACCTGACGTCGACGGATCGGGAGATCTCCCGATCCCCTATGGTGCACTCTCAGT
ACAATCTGCTCTGATGCCGCATAGTTAAGCCAGTATCTGCTCCCTGCTTGTGTGTTGGAGGTCGCTGAGT
AGTGCGCGAGCAAAATTTAAGCTACAACAAGGCAAGGCTTGACCGACAATTGCATGAAGAATCTGCTTAG
GGTTAGGCGTTTTGCGCTGCTTCGTACGGGCCAGATATACGCGTTGACATTGATTATTGACTAGTTATTA
ATAGTAATCAATTACGGGGTCATTAGTTCATAGCCCATATATGGAGTTCCGCGTTACATAACTTACGGTA
AATGGCCCGCCTGGCTGACCGCCCAACGACCCCCGCCCATTGACGTCAATAATGACGTATGTTCCCATAG
TAACGCCAATAGGGACTTTCCATTGACGTCAATGGGTGGAGTATTTACGGTAAACTGCCCACTTGGCAGT
ACATCAAGTGTATCATATGCCAAGTACGCCCCCTATTGACGTCAATGACGGTAAATGGCCCGCCTGGCAT
TATGCCCAGTACATGACCTTATGGGACTTTCCTACTTGGCAGTACATCTACGTATTAGTCATCGCTATTA
CCATGGTGATGCGGTTTTGGCAGTACATCAATGGGCGTGGATAGCGGTTTGACTCACGGGGATTTCCAAG
TCTCCACCCCATTGACGTCAATGGGAGTTTGTTTTGGCACCAAAATCAACGGGACTTTCCAAAATGTCGT
AACAACTCCGCCCCATTGACGCAAATGGGCGGTAGGCGTGTACGGTGGGAGGTCTATATAAGCAGAGCTC
TCCCTATCAGTGATAGAGATCTCCCTATCAGTGATAGAGATCGTCGACGAGCTCGTTTAGTGAACCGTCA
GATCGCCTGGAGACGCCATCCACGCTGTTTTGACCTCCATAGAAGACACCGGGACCGATCCAGCCTCCGG
ACTCTAGCGTTTAAACTTAAGCTTCGCCACCATGTACAGGATGCAACTCCTGTCTTGCATTGCACTAAGT
CTTGCACTTGTCACAAACGCTAGCGCTCCAACCTCCAGCTCTACAAAAAAGACTCAGCTGCAGCTGGAGC
ACCTGCTGCTCGACCTACAAATGATACTCAACGGAATCAACAACTATAAGAATCCTAAGCTGACGCGGAT
GCTGACCGCCAAGTTTTACATGCCCAAAAAGGCGACCGAGCTGAAGCATTTGCAGTGTCTGGAGGAAGAG
CTCAAGCCTTTGGAGGAGGTGCTTAATCTCGCCCAAAGCAAAAATTTCCACTTTGATCCGCGGGACGTCG
TGTCAAATATCAACGTCTTTGTGCTGGAACTGAAAGGCTCTGAGACAACCTTTATGTGTGAATATGCCGA
TGAAACTGCTACCATCGTTGAGTTTTTAAATCGATGGATAACATTTTGCCAGAGTATAATTTCTACTTTG
ACCGGCGCCGGGACAGGATATATTCACCCATTCCATCTGGTTATTCATAACGAGTCGGGCGGTGGGGGAT
CTGGAGGTGGCGGATCCGCGGTGAATGGCACTTCCCAGTTCACATGCTTCTACAATTCGAGAGCCAACAT
CTCCTGTGTCTGGAGCCAAGATGGGGCTCTGCAGGACACTTCCTGCCAAGTCCATGCCTGGCCGGACAGA
CGGCGGTGGAACCAAACCTGTGAGCTGCTCCCCGTGAGTCAAGCATCCTGGGCCTGCAACCTGATCCTCG
GAGCCCCAGATTCTCAGAAACTGACCACAGTTGACATCGTCACCCTGAGGGTGCTGTGCCGTGAGGGGGT
GCGATGGAGGGTGATGGCCATCCAGGACTTCAAGCCCTTTGAGAACCTTCGCCTGATGGCCCCCATCTCC
CTCCAAGTTGTCCACGTGGAGACCCACAGATGCAACATAAGCTGGGAAATCTCCCAAGCCTCCCACTACT
TTGAAAGACACCTGGAGTTCGAGGCCCGGACGCTGTCCCCAGGCCACACCTGGGAGGAGGCCCCCCTGCT
GACTCTCAAGCAGAAGCAGGAATGGATCTGCCTGGAGACGCTCACCCCAGACACCCAGTATGAGTTTCAG
GTGCGGGTCAAGCCTCTGCAAGGCGAGTTCACGACCTGGAGCCCCTGGAGCCAGCCCCTGGCCTTCAGGA
CAAAGCCTGCAGCCCTTGGGAAGGACACCTAGGGCCCGAACAAAAACTCATCTCAGAAGAGGATCTGAAT
AGCGCCGTCGACCATCATCATAATCATCATTGAGTTTAAACCCGCTGATCAGCCTCGACTGTGCCTTCTA
GTTGCCAGCCATCTGTTGTTTGCCCCTCCCCCGTGCCTTCCTTGACCCTGGAAGGTGCCACTCCCACTGT
CCTTTCCTAATAAAATGAGGAAATTGCATCGCATTGTCTGAGTAGGTGTCATTCTATTCTGGGGGGTGGG
GTGGGGCAGGACAGCAAGGGGGAGGATTGGGAAGACAATAGCAGGCATGCTGGGGATGCGGTGGGCTCTA
TGGAGATCTATCGATGTTCTGGGGATGCGGTGGGCTCTATGGCTTCTGAGGCGGAAAGAACCAGCTGGGG
CTCTAGGGGGTATCCCC
[124 nt withheld, positions 4148-4271]
C
[91 nt withheld, positions 4273-4363]
AGGGTGATGGTTCACGTACCTAGAAGTTCCTATTCCGAAGTTCCTATTCTCTAGAAAGTATAGGAACTTC
CTTGGCCAAAAAGCCTGAACTCACCGCGACGTCTGTCGAGAAGTTTCTGATCGAAAAGTTCGACAGCGTC
TCCGACCTGATGCAGCTCTCGGAGGGCGAAGAATCTCGTGCTTTCAGCTTCGATGTAGGAGGGCGTGGAT
ATGTCCTGCGGGTAAATAGCTGCGCCGATGGTTTCTACAAAGATCGTTATGTTTATCGGCACTTTGCATC
GGCCGCGCTCCCGATTCCGGAAGTGCTTGACATTGGGGAATTCAGCGAGAGCCTGACCTATTGCATCTCC
CGCCGTGCACAGGGTGTCACGTTGCAAGACCTGCCTGAAACCGAACTGCCCGCTGTTCTGCAGCCGGTCG
CGGAGGCCATGGATGCGATCGCTGCGGCCGATCTTAGCCAGACGAGCGGGTTCGGCCCATTCGGACCGCA
AGGAATCGGTCAATACACTACATGGCGTGATTTCATATGCGCGATTGCTGATCCCCATGTGTATCACTGG
CAAACTGTGATGGACGACACCGTCAGTGCGTCCGTCGCGCAGGCTCTCGATGAGCTGATGCTTTGGGCCG
AGGACTGCCCCGAAGTCCGGCACCTCGTGCACGCGGATTTCGGCTCCAACAATGTCCTGACGGACAATGG
CCGCATAACAGCGGTCATTGACTGGAGCGAGGCGATGTTCGGGGATTCCCAATACGAGGTCGCCAACATC
TTCTTCTGGAGGCCGTGGTTGGCTTGTATGGAGCAGCAGACGCGCTACTTCGAGCGGAGGCATCCGGAGC
TTGCAGGATCGCCGCGGCTCCGGGCGTATATGCTCCGCATTGGTCTTGACCAACTCTATCAGAGCTTGGT
TGACGGCAATTTCGATGATGCAGCTTGGGCGCAGGGTCGATGCGACGCAATCGTCCGATCCGGAGCCGGG
ACTGTCGGGCGTACACAAATCGCCCGCAGAAGCGCGGCCGTCTGGACCGATGGCTGTGTAGAAGTACTCG
CCGATAGTGGAAACCGACGCCCCAGCACTCGTCCGAGGGCAAAGGAATAGCACGTACTACGAGATTTCGA
TTCCACCGCCGCCTTCTATGAAAGGTTGGGCTTCGGAATCGTTTTCCGGGACGCCGGCTGGATGATCCTC
CAGCGCGGGGATCTCATGCTGGAGTTCTTCGCCCACCCCAACTTGTTTATTGCAGCTTATAATGGTTACA
AATAAAGCAATAGCATCACAAATTTCACAAATAAAGCATTTTTTTCACTGCATTCTAGTTGTGGTTTGTC
CAAACTCATCAATGTATCTTATCATGTCTGTATACCGTCGACCTCTAGCTAGAGCTTGGCGTAATCATGG
TCATAGCTGTTTCCTGTGTGAAATTGTTATCCGCTCACAATTCCACACAACATACGAGCCGGAAGCATAA
AGTGTAAAGCCTGGGGTGCCTAATGAGTGAGCTAACTCACATTAATTGCGTTGCGCTCACTGCCCGCTTT
CCAGTCGGGAAACCTGTCGTGCCAGCTGCATTAATGAATCGGCCAACGCGCGGGGAGAGGCGGTTTGCGT
ATTGGGCGCTCTTCCGCTTCCTCGCTCACTGACTCGCTGCGCTCGGTCGTTCGGCTGCGGCGAGCGGTAT
CAGCTCACTCAAAGGCGGTAATACGGTTATCCACAGAATCAGGGGATAACGCAGGAAAGAACATGTGAGC
AAAAGGCCAGCAAAAGGCCAGGAACCGTAAAAAGGCCGCGTTGCTGGCGTTTTTCCATAGGCTCCGCCCC
CCTGACGAGCATCACAAAAATCGACGCTCAAGTCAGAGGTGGCGAAACCCGACAGGACTATAAAGATACC
AGGCGTTTCCCCCTGGAAGCTCCCTCGTGCGCTCTCCTGTTCCGACCCTGCCGCTTACCGGATACCTGTC
CGCCTTTCTCCCTTCGGGAAGCGTGGCGCTT
Features (pLannotate 1.2.2; 23 found; start..end, strand, type, name):
    570..1430    -  CDS            AmpR: β-lactamase; bla; confers resistance to ampicillin, carbenicillin, and related antibiotics
   1431..1535    -  promoter       AmpR promoter: bla
   1594..1646    -  misc_feature   bom (fragment): basis of mobility region from pBR322
   1796..2175    +  enhancer       CMV enhancer: human cytomegalovirus immediate early enhancer
   2176..2379    +  promoter       CMV promoter: human cytomegalovirus (CMV) immediate early promoter
   2381..2400    +  promoter       PLtetO-1 promoter (fragment): modified phage lambda PL promoter with tet operator sites (Lutz and Bujard, 1997)
   2402..2421    +  promoter       PLtetO-1 promoter (fragment): modified phage lambda PL promoter with tet operator sites (Lutz and Bujard, 1997)
   2429..2462    +  promoter       TRE3GV promoter (fragment): 3rd-generation Tet-responsive promoter that can be activated by binding of Tet-On® 3G, optimized for retroviral and lentiviral vectors
   2552..3013    +  CDS            IL2: IL2_HUMAN - Experimental evidence at protein level: Swiss-Prot protein existence level 1. Produced by T-cells in response to antigenic or mitogenic stimulation, this protein is required for T-cell proliferation and other activities crucial to regulation of the immune response. Can stimulate B-cells, monocytes, lymphokine-activated killer cells, natural killer cells, and glioma cells. From Homo sapiens (Human).
   3095..3739    +  CDS            IL2RB (fragment): IL2RB_HUMAN - Also known as IL15RB From Homo sapiens (Human).
   3839..4063    +  polyA_signal   bGH poly(A) signal: bovine growth hormone polyadenylation signal
   4079..4102    +  polyA_signal   bGH poly(A) signal (fragment): bovine growth hormone polyadenylation signal
   4106..4127    +  promoter       SV40 promoter (fragment): SV40 enhancer and early promoter
   4148..4381    +  rep_origin     f1 ori (fragment) (sequence partly withheld): f1 bacteriophage origin of replication; arrow indicates direction of (+) strand synthesis
   4386..4433    +  protein_bind   FRT: FLP-mediated recombination occurs in the 8-bp core sequence TCTAGAAA (Turan and Bode, 2011). FLP recombinase from the Saccharomyces cerevisiae 2μ plasmid
   4441..5463    +  CDS            HygR: aminoglycoside phosphotransferase from E. coli; aph(4)-Ia; confers resistance to hygromycin
   5473..5598    +  CDS            ble (fragment): BLE_KLEPN - Experimental evidence at protein level: Swiss-Prot protein existence level 1. Binding protein with a strong affinity to the bleomycin family of antibiotics. Binds to CL990; an antimitotic-antibiotic compound. From Klebsiella pneumoniae.
   5593..5714    +  polyA_signal   SV40 poly(A) signal: SV40 polyadenylation signal
   5787..5803    -  protein_bind   lac operator: The lac repressor binds to the lac operator to inhibit transcription in E. coli. This inhibition can be relieved by adding lactose or isopropyl-β-D-thiogalactopyranoside (IPTG). lac repressor encoded by lacI
   5811..5841    -  promoter       lac promoter: promoter for the E. coli lac operon
   5856..5877    -  protein_bind   CAP binding site: CAP binding activates transcription in the presence of cAMP. E. coli catabolite activator protein
   5890..5982    -  CDS            lacI (fragment): lac repressor; lacI; The lac repressor binds to the lac operator to inhibit transcription in E. coli. This inhibition can be relieved by adding lactose or isopropyl-β-D-thiogalactopyranoside (IPTG).
   6165..399     -  rep_origin     ori (across the origin): high-copy-number ColE1/pMB1/pBR322/pUC origin of replication
