[The description below was written by a language model from this plasmid's Addgene catalogue record and pLannotate feature annotations shown in this document.]
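Description:
CA-0057 CMVTO-SumIL2-rens-2GS-IL2Rb is a 6,354-nt mammalian expression plasmid built on a CMVTO-FlpIn backbone. It is maintained in E. coli as a high-copy plasmid through a ColE1/pUC-type origin and selected with ampicillin via the β-lactamase gene. The backbone also carries an FRT site placed directly upstream of a hygromycin resistance coding sequence followed by an SV40 polyadenylation signal. No complete promoter is annotated ahead of HygR. This is the usual Flp-In arrangement, in which FLP-mediated recombination into a genomic FRT landing pad places the marker behind a resident promoter, so hygromycin resistance reports correct single-copy integration. Short fragments of f1 ori, SV40 promoter, ble and lac elements are backbone remnants.

The expression cassette uses the CMV enhancer and immediate-early promoter followed by two short matches to tet operator sequences, consistent with the "CMVTO" name. Such a promoter is constitutive in ordinary cells and tetracycline/doxycycline-controlled where Tet repressor is present. It drives a human IL2 open reading frame followed, after a gap of about 80 nt, by a fragment of human IL2RB, and ends with a bGH polyadenylation signal. The IL2 carries the substitutions L80F, R81D, L85V, I86V and I92F. The record gives the purpose as "CageIL-2 (C-term 10 AA)", and the associated work concerns control of secreted signals by orthogonalized human proteases. The name suggests that the spacer holds a cleavage sequence ("rens") and a glycine-serine linker ("2GS"), so the tethered receptor fragment would mask the cytokine until proteolysis releases it. The record does not define "rens", the linker or the "C-term 10 AA" designation explicitly, so this reading is an inference.
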