Addgene plasmid #231222: CA-0057 CMVTO-SumIL2-rens-2GS-IL2Rb
Purpose: CageIL-2 (C-term 10 AA)
Depositing lab: Xiaojing Gao. Depositing organization: Stanford University. Publication: Orthogonalized human protease control of secreted signals. Aldrete CA, Call CC, Sant'Anna LE, Vlahos AE, Pei J, Cong Q, Gao XJ. Nat Chem Biol. 2025 Jan 15. doi: 10.1038/s41589-024-01831-x. PubMed 39814991.
Backbone
  Vector backbone: CMVTO-FlpIn
  Vector type: Mammalian Expression
Growth in bacteria
  Bacterial resistance: Ampicillin, 100 μg/mL
  Growth temperature: 37°C
  Growth strain: DH5alpha
  Copy number: High Copy
Gene/Insert
  Gene/Insert name: SumIL2-rens-2GS-IL2Rb
  Species: H. sapiens (human)
  Mutation: L80F, R81D, L85V, I86V, I92F
  Entrez Gene: IL2 (a.k.a. IL-2, TCGF, lymphokine)
  Cloning method: Ligation Independent Cloning
Terms and licenses: Academic/Nonprofit Terms; Industry Terms: Not Available to Industry
How to cite: CA-0057 CMVTO-SumIL2-rens-2GS-IL2Rb was a gift from Xiaojing Gao (Addgene plasmid # 231222 ; http://n2t.net/addgene:231222 ; RRID:Addgene_231222)
